>Addgene plasmid #200106 | MCS:GFPnls-T2a-ER-Cre-ER | addgene full sequence | sequence record 395520 | Addgene NGS Result
CTAAATTGTAAGCGTTAATATTTTGTTAAAATTCGCGTTAAATTTTTGTTAAATCAGCTCATTTTTTAAC
CAATAGGCCGAAATCGGCAAAATCCCTTATAAATCAAAAGAATAGACCGAGATAGGGT
[37 nt withheld, positions 129-165]
AAAGAACGTGGACTCCAACGTCAAAGG
[49 nt withheld, positions 193-241]
T
[91 nt withheld, positions 243-333]
G
[124 nt withheld, positions 335-458]
CCCATTCGCCATTCAGGCTGCGCAACTGTTGGGAAGGGCGATCGGTGCGGGCCTCTTCGCTATTACGCCA
GCTGGCGAAAGGGGGATGTGCTGCAAGGCGATTAAGTTGGGTAACGCCAGGGTTTTCCCAGTCACGACGT
TGTAAAACGACGGCCAGTGAGCGCGTAGGGATAACAGGGTAATGCGCGCGTAATACGACTCACTATAGGG
CGAATTGGCAGAGGTGTAAAGTACTTGAGTAATTTTACTTGATTACTGTACTTAAGTATTATTTTTGGGG
ATTTTTACTTTACTTGAGTACAATTAAAAATCAATACTTTTACTTTTACTTAATTACATTTTTTTAGAAA
AAAAAGTACTTTTTACTCCTTACAATTTTATTTACAGTCAAAAAGTACTTATTTTTTGGAGATCACTTGG
GCCCGGCTCGAGCATGCACGCGTTAGCGGCCGCTAGGTACCATGAATTCGCTGAGGGCGTTTAAAATCCT
CAGCAATTCGAATTTTAAGCTGCAGAAGTTGGTCGTGAGGCACTGGGCAGGTAAGTATCAAGGTTACAAG
ACAGGTTTAAGGAGACCAATAGAAACTGGGCTTGTCGAGACAGAGAAGACTCTTGCGTTTCTGATAGGCA
CCTATTGGTCTTACTGACATCCACTTTGCCTTTCTCTCCACAGGTGTCCACTCCCAGTTCAATTACAGCT
CTTAAAATTCCGCCACTAGAGCCTCTGCTAACCATGTTCATGCCTTCTTCTCTTTCCTACAGCTCCTGGG
CAACGTGCTGGTTATTGTGCTGTCTCATCATTTTGGCAAAGAATTATTCCGCTAGCGCTCGCCACCATGG
TGAGCAAGGGCGAGGAGCTGTTCACCGGGGTGGTACCCATCCTGGTCGAGCTGGACGGCGACGTAAACGG
CCACAAGTTCAGCGTGTCCGGCGAGGGCGAGGGCGATGCCACCTACGGCAAGCTGACCCTGAAGTTCATC
TGCACCACCGGCAAGCTGCCCGTGCCCTGGCCCACCCTCGTGACCACCCTGACCTACGGCGTGCAGTGCT
TCAGCCGCTACCCCGACCACATGAAGCAGCACGACTTCTTCAAGTCCGCCATGCCCGAAGGCTACGTCCA
GGAGCGCACCATCTTCTTCAAGGACGACGGCAACTACAAGACCCGCGCCGAGGTGAAGTTCGAGGGCGAC
ACCCTGGTGAACCGCATCGAGCTGAAGGGCATCGACTTCAAGGAGGACGGCAACATCCTGGGGCACAAGC
TAGAGTACAACTACAACAGCCACAACGTCTATATCATGGCCGACAAGCAGAAGAACGGCATCAAGGTGAA
CTTCAAGATCCGCCACAACATCGAGGACGGCAGCGTGCAGCTCGCCGACCACTACCAGCAGAACACCCCC
ATCGGCGACGGCCCCGTGCTGCTGCCCGACAACCACTACCTGAGCACCCAGTCCGCCCTGAGCAAAGACC
CCAACGAGAAGCGCGATCACATGGTCCTGCTGGAGTTCGTGACCGCCGCCGGGATCACTCTCGGCATGGA
CGAGCTGTACAAGTCCGGACTCAGATCTCGAGCTGATCCAAAAAAGAAGAGAAAGGTAGATCCAAAAAAG
AAGAGAAAGGTAGATCCAAAAAAGAAGAGAAAGGTAGGATCCACCGGATCTAGAGAGGGCAGAGGAAGTC
TTCTAACATGCGGTGACGTGGAGGAGAATCCCGGCCCTGTCATGGCCGGCGATATGAGAGCCGCTAACCT
GTGGCCCTCCCCACTGATGATCAAGAGAAGCAAGAAGAACTCCCTGGCCCTGAGCCTGACCGCTGATCAG
ATGGTGTCCGCCCTGCTGGACGCCGAGCCCCCTATCCTGTACAGCGAGTACGACCCCACCAGGCCCTTCA
GCGAGGCCAGCATGATGGGACTGCTGACAAACCTGGCCGATCGCGAACTGGTGCATATGATCAATTGGGC
CAAGCGCGTGCCCGGATTCGTGGACCTGACACTGCACGACCAGGTGCACCTGCTGGAATGCGCTTGGCTG
GAAATTCTGATGATCGGCCTCGTGTGGCGGAGCATGGAACATCCTGTGAAGCTGCTGTTCGCCCCCAATC
TGCTGCTGGACCGCAACCAGGGCAAATGCGTGGAAGGGATGGTCGAAATCTTTGATATGCTGCTCGCCAC
CAGCAGCAGGTTCAGAATGATGAACCTCCAGGGCGAAGAGTTCGTCTGCCTGAAGTCCATCATCCTGCTG
AACAGCGGCGTGTACACCTTCCTGTCCTCTACCCTGAAGTCCCTCGAGGAAAAGGATCACATCCACAGGG
TGCTGGATAAGATCACCGATACCCTGATCCATCTCATGGCTAAGGCCGGACTCACACTCCAGCAGCAGCA
TCAGAGACTCGCTCAGCTGCTGCTGATCCTGAGCCACATCCGCCACATGTCCAACAAGGGAATGGAACAC
CTCTACTCTATGAAGTGTAAAAACGTCGTCCCCCTGTACGATCTGCTGCTCGAGGCCGCCGATGCCCACA
GACTGCACGCCCCTACAAGCAGAGGCGGCGCTAGCGTGGAAGAGACAGACCAGTCCCACCTGGCCACCGC
CGGCAGCACAAGCAGCCACAGCCTGCAGAAGTACTATATCACCGGCGAGGCCGAGGGCTTCCCCGCTACA
GCTGTCGACAATTTACTGACCGTACACCAAAATTTGCCTGCATTACCGGTCGATGCAACGAGTGATGAGG
TTCGCAAGAACCTGATGGACATGTTCAGGGATCGCCAGGCGTTTTCTGAGCATACCTGGAAAATGCTTCT
GTCCGTTTGCCGGTCGTGGGCGGCATGGTGCAAGTTGAATAACCGGAAATGGTTTCCCGCAGAACCTGAA
GATGTTCGCGATTATCTTCTATATCTTCAGGCGCGCGGTCTGGCAGTAAAAACTATCCAGCAACATTTGG
GCCAGCTAAACATGCTTCATCGTCGGTCCGGGCTGCCACGACCAAGTGACAGCAATGCTGTTTCACTGGT
TATGCGGCGGATCCGAAAAGAAAACGTTGATGCCGGTGAACGTGCAAAACAGGCTCTAGCGTTCGAACGC
ACTGATTTCGACCAGGTTCGTTCACTCATGGAAAATAGCGATCGCTGCCAGGATATACGTAATCTGGCAT
TTCTGGGGATTGCTTATAACACCCTGTTACGTATAGCCGAAATTGCCAGGATCAGGGTTAAAGATATCTC
ACGTACTGACGGTGGGAGAATGTTAATCCATATTGGCAGAACGAAAACGCTGGTTAGCACCGCAGGTGTA
GAGAAGGCACTTAGCCTGGGGGTAACTAAACTGGTCGAGCGATGGATTTCCGTCTCTGGTGTAGCTGATG
ATCCGAATAACTACCTGTTTTGCCGGGTCAGAAAAAATGGTGTTGCCGCGCCATCTGCCACCAGCCAGCT
ATCAACTCGCGCCCTGGAAGGGATTTTTGAAGCAACTCATCGATTGATTTACGGCGCTAAGGATGACTCC
GGTCAGAGATACCTGGCCTGGTCTGGACACAGTGCCCGTGTCGGAGCCGCGCGAGATATGGCCCGCGCTG
GAGTTTCAATACCGGAGATCATGCAAGCTGGTGGCTGGACCAATGTAAATATTGTCATGAACTATATCCG
TAACCTGGATAGTGAAACAGGGGCAATGGTGCGCCTGCTGGAAGATGGCGATCTCGAGCCATCTGCTGGA
GACATGAGAGCTGCCAACCTTTGGCCAAGCCCGCTCATGATCAAACGCTCTAAGAAGAACAGCCTGGCCT
TGTCCCTGACGGCCGACCAGATGGTCAGTGCCTTGTTGGATGCTGAGCCCCCCATACTCTATTCCGAGTA
TGATCCTACCAGACCCTTCAGTGAAGCTTCGATGATGGGCTTACTGACCAACCTGGCAGACAGGGAGCTG
GTTCACATGATCAACTGGGCGAAGAGGGTGCCAGGCTTTGTGGATTTGACCCTCCATGATCAGGTCCACC
TTCTAGAATGTGCCTGGCTAGAGATCCTGATGATTGGTCTCGTCTGGCGCTCCATGGAGCACCCAGTGAA
GCTACTGTTTGCTCCTAACTTGCTCTTGGACAGGAACCAGGGAAAATGTGTAGAGGGCATGGTGGAGATC
TTCGACATGCTGCTGGCTACATCATCTCGGTTCCGCATGATGAATCTGCAGGGAGAGGAGTTTGTGTGCC
TCAAATCTATTATTTTGCTTAATTCTGGAGTGTACACATTTCTGTCCAGCACCCTGAAGTCTCTGGAAGA
GAAGGACCATATCCACCGAGTCCTGGACAAGATCACAGACACTTTGATCCACCTGATGGCCAAGGCAGGC
CTGACCCTGCAGCAGCAGCACCAGCGGCTGGCCCAGCTCCTCCTCATCCTCTCCCACATCAGGCACATGA
GTAACAAAGGCATGGAGCATCTGTACAGCATGAAGTGCAAGAACGTGGTGCCCCTCTATGACCTGCTGCT
GGAGGCGGCGGACGCCCACCGCCTACATGCGCCCACTAGCCGTGGAGGGGCATCCGTGGAGGAGACGGAC
CAAAGCCACTTGGCCACTGCGGGCTCTACTTCATCGCATTCCTTGCAAAAGTATTACATCACGGGGGAGG
CAGAGGGTTTCCCTGCCACAGCTTAAGATATCACTCCTCAGGTGCAGGCTGCCTATCAGAAGGTGGTGGC
TGGTGTGGCCAATGCCCTGGCTCACAAATACCACTGAGATCTTTTTCCCTCTGCCAAAAATTATGGGGAC
ATCATGAAGCCCCTTGAGCATCTGACTTCTGGCTAATAAAGGAAATTTATTTTCATTGCAATAGTGTGTT
GGAATTTTTTGTGTCTCTCACTCGGAAGGACATATGGGAGGGCAAATCATTTAAAACATCAGAATGAGCA
TTTGGTTTAGAGTTTGGCAACATATGCCCATATGCTGGCTGCCATGAACAAAGGTTGGCTATAAAGAGGT
CATCAGTATATGAAACAGCCCCCTGCTGTCCATTCCTTATTCCATAGAAAAGCCTTGACTTGAGGTTAGA
TTTTTTTTATATTTTGTTTTGTGTTATTTTTTTCTTTAACATCCCTAAAATTTTCCTTACATGTTTTACT
AGCCAGATTTTTCCTCCTCTCCTGACTACTCCCAGTCATAGCTGTCCCTCTTCTCTTATGAAGATCCCTC
GACCAGCGGCCGGCCGCTAATACTCAAGTACAATTTTAATGGAGTACTTTTTTACTTTTACTCAAGTAAG
ATTCTAGCCAGATACTTTTACTTTTAATTGAGTAAAATTTTCCCTAAGTACTTGTACTTTCACTTGAGTA
AAATTTTTGAGTACTTTTTACACCTCTGCCGCGGTGGAGCTCCAGCTTTTGTTCCCTTTAGTGAGGGTTA
ATTGCGCGCATTACCCTGTTATCCCTACGCGCTTGGCGTAATCATGGTCATAGCTGTTTCCTGTGTGAAA
TTGTTATCCGCTCACAATTCCACACAACATACGAGCCGGAAGCATAAAGTGTAAAGCCTGGGGTGCCTAA
TGAGTGAGCTAACTCACATTAATTGCGTTGCGCTCACTGCCCGCTTTCCAGTCGGGAAACCTGTCGTGCC
AGCTGCATTAATGAATCGGCCAACGCGCGGGGAGAGGCGGTTTGCGTATTGGGCGCTCTTCCGCTTCCTC
GCTCACTGACTCGCTGCGCTCGGTCGTTCGGCTGCGGCGAGCGGTATCAGCTCACTCAAAGGCGGTAATA
CGGTTATCCACAGAATCAGGGGATAACGCAGGAAAGAACATGTGAGCAAAAGGCCAGCAAAAGGCCAGGA
ACCGTAAAAAGGCCGCGTTGCTGGCGTTTTTCCATAGGCTCCGCCCCCCTGACGAGCATCACAAAAATCG
ACGCTCAAGTCAGAGGTGGCGAAACCCGACAGGACTATAAAGATACCAGGCGTTTCCCCCTGGAAGCTCC
CTCGTGCGCTCTCCTGTTCCGACCCTGCCGCTTACCGGATACCTGTCCGCCTTTCTCCCTTCGGGAAGCG
TGGCGCTTTCTCATAGCTCACGCTGTAGGTATCTCAGTTCGGTGTAGGTCGTTCGCTCCAAGCTGGGCTG
TGTGCACGAACCCCCCGTTCAGCCCGACCGCTGCGCCTTATCCGGTAACTATCGTCTTGAGTCCAACCCG
GTAAGACACGACTTATCGCCACTGGCAGCAGCCACTGGTAACAGGATTAGCAGAGCGAGGTATGTAGGCG
GTGCTACAGAGTTCTTGAAGTGGTGGCCTAACTACGGCTACACTAGAAGAACAGTATTTGGTATCTGCGC
TCTGCTGAAGCCAGTTACCTTCGGAAAAAGAGTTGGTAGCTCTTGATCCGGCAAACAAACCACCGCTGGT
AGCGGTGGTTTTTTTGTTTGCAAGCAGCAGATTACGCGCAGAAAAAAAGGATCTCAAGAAGATCCTTTGA
TCTTTTCTACGGGGTCTGACGCTCAGTGGAACGAAAACTCACGTTAAGGGATTTTGGTCATGAGATTATC
AAAAAGGATCTTCACCTAGATCCTTTTAAATTAAAAATGAAGTTTTAAATCAATCTAAAGTATATATGAG
TAAACTTGGTCTGACAGTTACCAATGCTTAATCAGTGAGGCACCTATCTCAGCGATCTGTCTATTTCGTT
CATCCATAGTTGCCTGACTCCCCGTCGTGTAGATAACTACGATACGGGAGGGCTTACCATCTGGCCCCAG
TGCTGCAATGATACCGCGAGACCCACGCTCACCGGCTCCAGATTTATCAGCAATAAACCAGCCAGCCGGA
AGGGCCGAGCGCAGAAGTGGTCCTGCAACTTTATCCGCCTCCATCCAGTCTATTAATTGTTGCCGGGAAG
CTAGAGTAAGTAGTTCGCCAGTTAATAGTTTGCGCAACGTTGTTGCCATTGCTACAGGCATCGTGGTGTC
ACGCTCGTCGTTTGGTATGGCTTCATTCAGCTCCGGTTCCCAACGATCAAGGCGAGTTACATGATCCCCC
ATGTTGTGCAAAAAAGCGGTTAGCTCCTTCGGTCCTCCGATCGTTGTCAGAAGTAAGTTGGCCGCAGTGT
TATCACTCATGGTTATGGCAGCACTGCATAATTCTCTTACTGTCATGCCATCCGTAAGATGCTTTTCTGT
GACTGGTGAGTACTCAACCAAGTCATTCTGAGAATAGTGTATGCGGCGACCGAGTTGCTCTTGCCCGGCG
TCAATACGGGATAATACCGCGCCACATAGCAGAACTTTAAAAGTGCTCATCATTGGAAAACGTTCTTCGG
GGCGAAAACTCTCAAGGATCTTACCGCTGTTGAGATCCAGTTCGATGTAACCCACTCGTGCACCCAACTG
ATCTTCAGCATCTTTTACTTTCACCAGCGTTTCTGGGTGAGCAAAAACAGGAAGGCAAAATGCCGCAAAA
AAGGGAATAAGGGCGACACGGAAATGTTGAATACTCATACTCTTCCTTTTTCAATATTATTGAAGCATTT
ATCAGGGTTATTGTCTCATGAGCGGATACATATTTGAATGTATTTAGAAAAATAAACAAATAGGGGTTCC
GCGCACATTTCCCCGAAAAGTGCCAC
Features (pLannotate 1.2.2; 23 found; start..end, strand, type, name):
     30..458     -  rep_origin     f1 ori (sequence partly withheld): f1 bacteriophage origin of replication; arrow indicates direction of (+) strand synthesis
    463..618     -  CDS            lacZα (fragment): LacZα fragment of β-galactosidase; lacZ fragment
    649..667     +  promoter       T7 promoter: promoter for bacteriophage T7 RNA polymerase
    999..1131    +  intron         chimeric intron: chimera between introns from human β-globin and immunoglobulin heavy chain genes
   1180..1220    +  intron         β-globin intron (fragment): intron from rabbit β-globin gene
   1295..2011    +  CDS            EGFP: EGFP is a basic (constitutively fluorescent) green fluorescent protein published in 1996, derived from Aequorea victoria. It is reported to be a rapidly-maturing weak dimer with moderate acid sensitivity.
   2012..2032    +  misc_feature   MCS (fragment): multiple cloning site
   2036..2056    +  CDS            SV40 NLS: nuclear localization signal of SV40 (simian virus 40) large T antigen
   2060..2080    +  CDS            SV40 NLS: nuclear localization signal of SV40 (simian virus 40) large T antigen
   2084..2104    +  CDS            SV40 NLS: nuclear localization signal of SV40 (simian virus 40) large T antigen
   2183..3118    +  CDS            ESR1 (fragment): ESR1_HUMAN - Also known as ESR, NR3A1. Experimental evidence at protein level: Swiss-Prot protein existence level 1. [Isoform 3]: Involved in activation of NOS3 and endothelial nitric oxide production (PubMed:21937726). Isoforms lacking one or several functional domains are thought to modulate transcriptional activity by competitive ligand or DNA binding and/or heterodimerization with the full-length receptor (PubMed:10970861). Binds to ERE and inhibits isoform 1 (PubMed:10970861). From Homo sapiens (Human).
   3127..4150    +  CDS            Cre (fragment): site-specific recombinase Cre is a site-specific recombinase from bacteriophage P1. Recombination occurs at loxP sequences.
   4163..5098    +  CDS            ERT2: mutated ligand-binding domain of the human estrogen receptor (Feil et al., 1997)
   5111..5182    +  CDS            HBB (fragment): HBB_PONPY - Experimental evidence at transcript level: Swiss-Prot protein existence level 2. Involved in oxygen transport from the lung to the various peripheral tissues. From Pongo pygmaeus (Bornean orangutan).
   5253..5308    +  polyA_signal   β-globin poly(A) signal: rabbit β-globin polyadenylation signal (Gil and Proudfoot, 1987)
   5833..5851    -  promoter       T3 promoter: promoter for bacteriophage T3 RNA polymerase
   5919..5935    -  protein_bind   lac operator: The lac repressor binds to the lac operator to inhibit transcription in E. coli. This inhibition can be relieved by adding lactose or isopropyl-β-D-thiogalactopyranoside (IPTG). lac repressor encoded by lacI
   5943..5973    -  promoter       lac promoter: promoter for the E. coli lac operon
   5988..6009    -  protein_bind   CAP binding site: CAP binding activates transcription in the presence of cAMP. E. coli catabolite activator protein
   6022..6114    -  CDS            lacI (fragment): lac repressor; lacI; The lac repressor binds to the lac operator to inhibit transcription in E. coli. This inhibition can be relieved by adding lactose or isopropyl-β-D-thiogalactopyranoside (IPTG).
   6297..6885    -  rep_origin     ori: high-copy-number ColE1/pMB1/pBR322/pUC origin of replication
   7056..7916    -  CDS            AmpR: β-lactamase; bla; confers resistance to ampicillin, carbenicillin, and related antibiotics
   7917..8021    -  promoter       AmpR promoter: bla
