[The description below was written by a language model from this plasmid's Addgene catalogue record and pLannotate feature annotations shown in this document.]
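Description:
MCS:GFPnls-T2a-ER-Cre-ER is an 8,044 nt empty-backbone plasmid into which a regulatory sequence of interest is cloned to drive a nuclear GFP reporter together with a ligand-regulated Cre recombinase. The catalogue lists no backbone or vector type. The annotated features (f1 ori, a split lacZα fragment, flanking T7 and T3 promoters, lac promoter/operator) resemble a pBluescript-style phagemid. It is maintained in E. coli at high copy through a ColE1/pUC-type origin, with selection by ampicillin resistance (AmpR, β-lactamase under its own promoter).

No eukaryotic promoter is annotated upstream of the payload. This fits the name, which places a multiple cloning site where a promoter or enhancer would be inserted. The stated purpose, "Vector for LFNG", suggests it was built to receive LFNG regulatory sequence, but the record does not elaborate. Downstream of the T7 promoter sit a chimeric β-globin/immunoglobulin intron and a rabbit β-globin intron fragment, elements commonly included to improve transgene expression. The coding region begins with EGFP fused to three tandem SV40 nuclear localization signals. According to the name, a T2A self-cleaving peptide comes next, although it is not annotated in the feature table. It would occupy the gap before the following element and allow the two proteins to be produced separately from one transcript. The second protein is Cre flanked on both sides by estrogen receptor ligand-binding domains; the downstream copy is annotated as ERT2 and the upstream copy as a human ESR1 fragment of identical length. This ER-Cre-ER arrangement keeps the recombinase inactive until a ligand such as tamoxifen is supplied. A rabbit β-globin poly(A) signal ends the unit.

Once a promoter is added, the construct would label expressing cells with nuclear GFP and permit inducible loxP recombination, for example in lineage tracing. The intended host organism is not recorded.
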