Addgene plasmid #200106: MCS:GFPnls-T2a-ER-Cre-ER
Purpose: (Empty Backbone) Vector for LFNG
Depositing lab: Prayag Murawala. Depositing organization: MDI Biological Laboratory.
Backbone
  Vector backbone: n/a
  Vector type: Unspecified
Growth in bacteria
  Bacterial resistance: Ampicillin, 100 μg/mL
  Growth temperature: 37°C
  Growth strain: DH5alpha
  Copy number: High Copy
Gene/Insert
  Gene/Insert name: None
Terms and licenses: Academic/Nonprofit Terms; Industry Terms: Not Available to Industry
How to cite: MCS:GFPnls-T2a-ER-Cre-ER was a gift from Prayag Murawala (Addgene plasmid # 200106 ; http://n2t.net/addgene:200106 ; RRID:Addgene_200106)
